>Addgene plasmid #30480 | pLV.SP146.gp91.GP91.cHS4 | addgene partial sequence | sequence record 36699 | WPRE-R 5'-CATAGCGTAAAAGGAGCAACA-3'
ATCTTTCACAAATTTTGTAATCCAGAGGTTGATTGTCGACGGTATCGATAAGCTTGATATCGAATTCCTG
CAGCCCGGGCGAGCTCCACATAAATGTAACTTATCACTATCAAACAATCTTTGACATTCCTTTAAGGGAA
AACCATTACATTATAGTTTCTTTTTGTCCATTTTTAAGCAGGGGGTATTTATATTATCAATTAGCATTAT
TTGAGCATTTGGCAGCACAACCCACATTTATTTCCTCATGGAAGAGACAAGTTAGAAGTTTTCCTTGTTG
AAAATGAAATGCACTCCCCGAGGGCCAGACTCAGAGTTGGAGATGCTTTGTTTACTCAGGGTTTCAGCCA
AGGCTTCAGGTCCACAGAGGAAAACTCCTATTCTGGTATTAGGGTGTTGACTTGCAATTGTCTTGAATTC
ATTATCCCAGTTGGGCCGTCCATACAAAGTCTTTTGTTTCAGGCCTGTGATCACATCTTTCTCCTCATCA
TGGTGCACAGCAAAGTGATTGGCCTGAGACTCATCCCAGCCAGTGAGGTAGATGTTGTAGCTGAGGAAGC
CGGCATTGTTCCTTTCCTGCATCTGGCTCTCCAGCAGTTGCAGCAGATCTGCAAACCACTCAAAGGCATG
TGTGTCCCGGCACAGCCAGTAGAAGTAGATCTTTTTGAGCTTCAGATTGGTGGCGTTATTGCAATATTTG
TACCAGACTGACTTGAGAATGGATGCGAAGGGTGTGACCCCAATCCCTGCTCCCACTAACATCACCACCT
CATAGCTGAACACATCTTCACTGGCAGTGCCAAAGGGCCCATCAACCGCTATCTTAGGTAGTTTCCACGC
ATCTTGAAACTCCTGCTTATCACAGCCACAAGCATTGAACAGCCCCTCTGTCCAGTCCC
