>Addgene plasmid #30480 | pLV.SP146.gp91.GP91.cHS4 | addgene partial sequence | sequence record 37658 | SV40pA-R 5'-GAAATTTGTGATGCTATTGC-3'
ATAACAGTTCCTCTCACTCTCTGATATTCATTTCTTTGCAAGTTTGGCCGCTCTAGATGCTGCTAGAGAT
TTTCCACACTGACTAAAAGGGTCTGAGGGATCTCTAGTTACCAGAGTCACACAACAGACGGGCACACACT
ACTTGAAGCACTCAAGGCAAGCTTTATTGAGGCTTAAGCAGTGGGTTCCCTAGTTAGCCAGAGAGCTCCC
AGGCTCAGATCTGGTCTAACCAGAGAGACCCAGTACAAGCAAAAAGCAGCATAACTTCGTATAATGTATG
CTATACGAAGTTATTCCACTAGAAAAGCTTTTTCCCCGTATCCCCCCAGGTGTCTGCAGGCTCAAAGAGC
AGCGAGAAGCGTTCAGAGGAAAGCGATCCCGTGCCACCTTCCCCGTGCCCGGGCTGTCCCCGCACGCTGC
CGGCTCGGGGATGCGGGGGGAGCGCCGGACCGGAGCGGAGCCCCGGGCGGCTCGCTGCTGCCCCCTAGCG
GGGGAGGGACGTAATTACATCCCTGGGGGCTTTGGGGGGGGGCTGTCCCTCTAGGAGGATCACATCTTGT
CTTCGTTGGGAGTGAATTANCCCTTCCAGTCCCCCCTTTTCTTTTAAAAAGTGGCTAAGATCTACAGCTG
CCTTGTAAGTCATTGGTCTTAAAGGTACCGAGCTCGAATTCCAGGCGGGGAGGCGGCCCAAAGGGAGATC
CGACTCGTCTGAGGGCGAAGGCGAAGACGCGGAAGANGCCGCAGAGCCGGCAGCAGGCCGCGGGAAGGAA
NGTCCGCTGGATTGAGGGCCGAA
