[The description below was written by a language model from this plasmid's Addgene catalogue record.]
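Description:
pLV.SP146.gp91.GP91.cHS4 is a lentiviral transfer vector built on the pLV backbone and developed in work on lineage- and stage-restricted lentiviral vectors for gene therapy of chronic granulomatous disease. It is maintained in bacteria under ampicillin selection as a low-copy plasmid, and a recombination-deficient strain is recommended, as is common for vectors carrying repeated LTR sequences. According to the depositor's notes, the vectors in this series derive from a pRRL-cPPT-hPGK-mcs-WPRE construct. That suggests a central polypurine tract and a WPRE post-transcriptional element flanking the expression cassette, and the use of a WPRE reverse sequencing primer is consistent with the latter. However, the depositor cautions that not every feature described in the paper is present in this particular plasmid, and no feature table is available to confirm the layout.

The insert name describes the cassette. SP146 is a myeloid-specific enhancer, placed with the gp91 promoter, which the record describes as the natural myeloid-specific promoter. Together they drive the GP91 coding sequence, presumably the gp91phox subunit of the phagocyte NADPH oxidase, whose deficiency underlies the X-linked form of the disease; the species of the cDNA is not stated. The cHS4 element is the chicken beta-globin 5' DNase I-hypersensitive site insulator, generally included to shield an integrated transgene from position effects and to limit influence on neighbouring genes. Its exact position in the vector is not recorded. The design aims to restrict therapeutic transgene expression to myeloid cells after transduction of haematopoietic progenitors.
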