Addgene plasmid #30480: pLV.SP146.gp91.GP91.cHS4
Depositing lab: Didier Trono. Depositing organization: Swiss Federal Institute of Technology (EPFL). Publication: Lineage- and stage-restricted lentiviral vectors for the gene therapy of chronic granulomatous disease. Barde I, Laurenti E, Verp S, Wiznerowicz M, Offner S, Viornery A, Galy A, Trumpp A, Trono D. Gene Ther. 2011 Nov;18(11):1087-97. doi: 10.1038/gt.2011.65. Epub 2011 May 5. PubMed 21544095.
Backbone
  Vector backbone: pLV
  Vector type: Lentiviral
Growth in bacteria
  Bacterial resistance: Ampicillin, 100 μg/mL
  Growth temperature: 37°C
  Growth strain: Stbl3
  Growth instructions: Stbl3
  Copy number: Low Copy
Gene/Insert
  Gene/Insert name: SP146/gp91/GP91/cHS4
  Cloning method: Restriction Enzyme
  Sequencing primers: 5′ M13-rev; 3′ WPRE-R
Terms and licenses: Academic/Nonprofit Terms; Industry Terms: Not Available to Industry
Depositor comments: From the paper (note that some of these features may not be in this plasmid): All vectors were based on the pRRL-cPPT-hPGK-mcs-WPRE vector, derived from the pRRL-cPPT-hPGKeGFP-WPRE construct. The gp91promoter is the natural myeloid-specific promoter. The CMVenh comes from the peGFP-N1(Clontech, Saint-Germain-en-Laye, France), the synthetic intron from the pMG5 and the EF1a intron from the pWPI vector http://www.addgene.org/12254 The myeloid-specific enhancer SP107 and SP146 were provided by Senlin Li (Department of Medicine, UTHSCSA, San Antonio, TX, USA). The cHS4 insulator corresponds to the chicken beta-globin 5’-DNase I-hypersensitive site and was provided by Patrick Salmon (Department of Neuroscience, Faculty of Medicine, University of Geneva, Switzerland).
How to cite: pLV.SP146.gp91.GP91.cHS4 was a gift from Didier Trono (Addgene plasmid # 30480 ; http://n2t.net/addgene:30480 ; RRID:Addgene_30480)
